Addgene plasmid #157041: pD649-HAsp-PXDNL(Trunc1)-Fc(DAPA)-AviTag-6xHis
Purpose: Mammalian expression of cell-surface protein partial extracellular domain fused to Fc(DAPA)-Avi-6xHis. Protein is secreted from cells.
Depositing lab: Chris Garcia. Depositing organization: Stanford University. Publication: A Human IgSF Cell-Surface Interactome Reveals a Complex Network of Protein-Protein Interactions. Wojtowicz WM, Vielmetter J, Fernandes RA, Siepe DH, Eastman CL, Chisholm GB, Cox S, Klock H, Anderson PW, Rue SM, Miller JJ, Glaser SM, Bragstad ML, Vance J, Lam AW, Lesley SA, Zinn K, Garcia KC. Cell. 2020 Aug 20;182(4):1027-1043.e17. doi: 10.1016/j.cell.2020.07.025. PubMed 32822567.
Backbone
  Vector backbone: pD649
  Backbone size w/o insert (bp): 6106
  Vector type: Mammalian Expression
Growth in bacteria
  Bacterial resistance: Ampicillin, 100 μg/mL
  Growth temperature: 37°C
  Growth strain: DH5alpha
  Copy number: High Copy
Gene/Insert
  Gene/Insert name: PXDNL
  Species: H. sapiens (human)
  Insert size (bp): 4320
  Mutation: Fc region of human IgG contains D265A and P329A mutations (DAPA)
  Entrez Gene: PXDNL (a.k.a. PMR1, PRM1, VPO2)
  Promoter: CMV/SP6
  Tag / fusion protein: Fc(DAPA)-AviTag-6xHis (C terminal on backbone)
  Cloning method: Restriction Enzyme; 5′ cloning site GCGGCCGC (not destroyed); 3′ cloning site GGCGCGCC (not destroyed)
  Sequencing primers: 5′ ATTTAGGTGACACTATAG; 3′ CACGTACCAGTTGAACTTCACC
Resource information
  A portion of this plasmid was derived from a plasmid made by: synthesis by ThermoFisher
Terms and licenses: Academic/Nonprofit Terms; Industry Terms: Not Available to Industry
Depositor comments: Some plasmids in this collection may have an IS4-like element ISVsa5 family transposase upstream of the CMV promoter.
How to cite: pD649-HAsp-PXDNL(Trunc1)-Fc(DAPA)-AviTag-6xHis was a gift from Chris Garcia (Addgene plasmid # 157041 ; http://n2t.net/addgene:157041 ; RRID:Addgene_157041)
