[The description below was written by a language model from this plasmid's Addgene catalogue record and pLannotate feature annotations shown in this document.]
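Description:
pD649-HAsp-PXDNL(Trunc1)-Fc(DAPA)-AviTag-6xHis is a mammalian expression plasmid of about 10.4 kb, built on the pD649 backbone, for producing a secreted, Fc-fused portion of the extracellular domain of human PXDNL (also known as VPO2 or PMR1). It is maintained in E. coli as a high-copy plasmid through a ColE1/pUC-type origin and selected with ampicillin via a complete β-lactamase gene. The annotation also picks up short remnants of KanR, lacZα, an rrnB terminator and an f1 origin, which appear to be backbone vestiges rather than functional parts.

Expression is driven by the CMV immediate-early enhancer and promoter, followed by a fragment of CMV intron A and an SP6 promoter, which could serve for in vitro transcription and matches the 5′ sequencing primer site. The open reading frame begins with a signal peptide: the name indicates a haemagglutinin-type leader (HAsp), although the automated annotation labels a short match there as an IgH signal sequence fragment. The 4,320 bp PXDNL truncation follows, cloned between retained NotI and AscI sites, and is joined in frame to a human IgG1 Fc carrying the D265A and P329A (DAPA) substitutions, which are generally used to reduce Fc effector binding. According to the catalogue, an AviTag for site-specific biotinylation and a 6xHis tag for affinity purification sit at the C terminus, though neither is separately annotated. A bGH polyadenylation signal terminates the transcript. A second cassette, with SV40 and EM7 promoters driving a puromycin resistance gene and ending in an SV40 poly(A) signal, could allow selection in mammalian cells.

The plasmid belongs to a collection made for mapping extracellular interactions among human IgSF cell-surface proteins. The depositor notes that some plasmids in the collection may carry an IS4-like transposase insertion upstream of the CMV promoter; none is annotated here.
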