Features (pLannotate 1.2.2; 21 found; start..end, strand, type, name):
    119..143     -  CDS            KanR (fragment): aminoglycoside phosphotransferase; aph(3')-Ia; confers resistance to kanamycin
    254..842     +  rep_origin     ori: high-copy-number ColE1/pMB1/pBR322/pUC origin of replication
   1067..1084    +  terminator     rrnB T2 terminator (fragment): transcription terminator T2 from the E. coli rrnB gene
   1109..1128    -  CDS            lacZα (fragment): LacZα fragment of β-galactosidase; lacZ fragment
   1584..1600    +  protein_bind   lac operator: The lac repressor binds to the lac operator to inhibit transcription in E. coli. This inhibition can be relieved by adding lactose or isopropyl-β-D-thiogalactopyranoside (IPTG). lac repressor encoded by lacI
   1843..2146    +  enhancer       CMV enhancer: human cytomegalovirus immediate early enhancer
   2147..2350    +  promoter       CMV promoter: human cytomegalovirus (CMV) immediate early promoter
   2486..2529    +  intron         CMV intron (fragment): modified intron A from human cytomegalovirus
   2581..2599    +  promoter       SP6 promoter: promoter for bacteriophage SP6 RNA polymerase
   2603..2640    +  CDS            IgH signal sequence (fragment): signal sequence from the mouse immunoglobulin heavy chain variable region
   2749..7068    +  CDS            PXDNL: PXDNL_HUMAN - Also known as VPO2. Experimental evidence at protein level: Swiss-Prot protein existence level 1. [Isoform PMR1]: Endonuclease selectively degrading some target mRNAs while they are engaged by translating ribosomes, among which albumin and beta-globin mRNAs. From Homo sapiens (Human).
   6988..7761    +  CDS            IGHG1 (fragment): IGHG1_HUMAN - Experimental evidence at protein level: Swiss-Prot protein existence level 1. Constant region of immunoglobulin heavy chains. Immunoglobulins, also known as antibodies, are membrane-bound or secreted glycoproteins produced by B lymphocytes. In the recognition phase of humoral immunity, the membrane-bound immunoglobulins serve as receptors which, upon binding of a specific antigen, trigger the clonal expansion and differentiation of B lymphocytes into immunoglobulins- secreting plasma cells. Secreted immunoglobulins mediate the effector phase of humoral immunity, which results in
   7976..8087    +  polyA_signal   bGH poly(A) signal: bovine growth hormone polyadenylation signal
   8088..8196    +  rep_origin     f1 ori (fragment): f1 bacteriophage origin of replication; arrow indicates direction of (+) strand synthesis
   8210..8539    +  promoter       SV40 promoter: SV40 enhancer and early promoter
   8587..8634    +  promoter       EM7 promoter: synthetic bacterial promoter&nbsp
   8653..9252    +  CDS            PuroR (fragment): puromycin N-acetyltransferase; pac from Streptomyces; confers resistance to puromycin
   9262..9387    +  CDS            ble (fragment): BLE_KLEPN - Experimental evidence at protein level: Swiss-Prot protein existence level 1. Binding protein with a strong affinity to the bleomycin family of antibiotics. Binds to CL990; an antimitotic-antibiotic compound. From Klebsiella pneumoniae.
   9382..9503    +  polyA_signal   SV40 poly(A) signal: SV40 polyadenylation signal
   9556..10416   -  CDS            AmpR: β-lactamase; bla; confers resistance to ampicillin, carbenicillin, and related antibiotics
  10419..89      -  promoter       AmpR promoter (fragment) (across the origin): bla
>Addgene plasmid #157041 | pD649-HAsp-PXDNL(Trunc1)-Fc(DAPA)-AviTag-6xHis | addgene full sequence | sequence record 383700 | Addgene NGS Result
TTTCAATATTATTGAAGCATTTATCAGGGTTATTGTCTCATGAGCGGATACATATTTGAATGTATTTAGA
AAAATAAACAAATAGGGGTCAGTGTTACAACCAATTAACCAATTCTGAACATTATCGCGAGCCCATTTAT
ACCTGAATATGGCTCATAACACCCCTTGCTCATGACCAAAATCCCTTAACGTGAGTTACGCGCGCGTCGT
TCCACTGAGCGTCAGACCCCGTAGAAAAGATCAAAGGATCTTCTTGAGATCCTTTTTTTCTGCGCGTAAT
CTGCTGCTTGCAAACAAAAAAACCACCGCTACCAGCGGTGGTTTGTTTGCCGGATCAAGAGCTACCAACT
CTTTTTCCGAAGGTAACTGGCTTCAGCAGAGCGCAGATACCAAATACTGTTCTTCTAGTGTAGCCGTAGT
TAGCCCACCACTTCAAGAACTCTGTAGCACCGCCTACATACCTCGCTCTGCTAATCCTGTTACCAGTGGC
TGCTGCCAGTGGCGATAAGTCGTGTCTTACCGGGTTGGACTCAAGACGATAGTTACCGGATAAGGCGCAG
CGGTCGGGCTGAACGGGGGGTTCGTGCACACAGCCCAGCTTGGAGCGAACGACCTACACCGAACTGAGAT
ACCTACAGCGTGAGCTATGAGAAAGCGCCACGCTTCCCGAAGGGAGAAAGGCGGACAGGTATCCGGTAAG
CGGCAGGGTCGGAACAGGAGAGCGCACGAGGGAGCTTCCAGGGGGAAACGCCTGGTATCTTTATAGTCCT
GTCGGGTTTCGCCACCTCTGACTTGAGCGTCGATTTTTGTGATGCTCGTCAGGGGGGCGGAGCCTATGGA
AAAACGCCAGCAACGCGGCCTTTTTACGGTTCCTGGCCTTTTGCTGGCCTTTTGCTCACATGTTCTTTCC
TGCGTTATCCCCTGATTCTGTGGATAACCGTATTACCGCCTTTGAGTGAGCTGATACCGCTCGCCGCAGC
CGAACGACCGAGCGCAGCGAGTCAGTGAGCGAGGAAGCGGAAGGCGAGAGTAGGGAACTGCCAGGCATCA
AACTAAGCAGAAGGCCCCTGACGGATGGCCTTTTTGCGTTTCTACAAACTCTTTCTGTGTTGTAAAACGA
CGGCCAGTCTTAAGCTCGGGCCCCCTGGGCGGTTCTGATAACGAGTAATCGTTAATCCGCAAATAACGTA
AAAACCCGCTTCGGCGGGTTTTTTTATGGGGGGAGTTTAGGGAAAGAGCATTTGTCAGAATATTTAAGGG
CGCCTGTCACTTTGCTTGATATATGAGAATTATTTAACCTTATAAATGAGAAAAAAGCAACGCACTTTAA
ATAAGATACGTTGCTTTTTCGATTGATGAACACCTATAATTAAACTATTCATCTATTATTTATGATTTTT
TGTATATACAATATTTCTAGTTTGTTAAAGAGAATTAAGAAAATAAATCTCGAAAATAATAAAGGGAAAA
TCAGTTTTTGATATCAAAATTATACATGTCAACGATAATACAAAATATAATACAAACTATAAGATGTTAT
CAGTATTTATTATCATTTAGAATAAATTTTGTGTCGCCCTTAATTGTGAGCGGATAACAATTACGAGCTT
CATGCACAGTGGCGTTGACTCAATATTGGCCATTAGCCATATTATTCATTGGTTATATAGCATAAATCAA
TATTGGCTATTGGCCATTGCATACGTTGTATCTATATCATAATATGTACATTTATATTGGCTCATGTCCA
ATATGACCGCCATGTTGGCATTGATTATTGACTAGTTATTAATAGTAATCAATTACGGGGTCATTAGTTC
ATAGCCCATATATGGAGTTCCGCGTTACATAACTTACGGTAAATGGCCCGCCTGGCTGACCGCCCAACGA
CCCCCGCCCATTGACGTCAATAATGACGTATGTTCCCATAGTAACGCCAATAGGGACTTTCCATTGACGT
CAATGGGTGGAGTATTTACGGTAAACTGCCCACTTGGCAGTACATCAAGTGTATCATATGCCAAGTACGC
CCCCTATTGACGTCAATGACGGTAAATGGCCCGCCTGGCATTATGCCCAGTACATGACCTTATGGGACTT
TCCTACTTGGCAGTACATCTACGTATTAGTCATCGCTATTACCATGGTGATGCGGTTTTGGCAGTACATC
AATGGGCGTGGATAGCGGTTTGACTCACGGGGATTTCCAAGTCTCCACCCCATTGACGTCAATGGGAGTT
TGTTTTGGCACCAAAATCAACGGGACTTTCCAAAATGTCGTAACAACTCCGCCCCATTGACGCAAATGGG
CGGTAGGCGTGTACGGTGGGAGGTCTATATAAGCAGAGCTCGTTTAGTGAACCGTCAGATCGCCTGGAGA
CGCCATCCACGCTGTTTTGACCTCCATAGAAGACACCGGGACCGATCCAGCCTCCGCGGCCGGGAACGGT
GCATTGGAACGCGGATTCCCCGTGCCAAGAGTGACGTAAGTACCGCCTATAGAGTCTATAGGCCCACCCC
CTTGGCTTCGTTAGAACGCGGCTACAATTAATACATAACCTTATGTATCATACACATACGATTTAGGTGA
CACTATAGAATAACATCCACTTTGCCTTTCTCTCCACAGGTGTCCACTCCCAGGTCCAACTGCACCTCGG
TTCTATCGAAAACGCGCCTGCTAGCGCCACCATGAAGACCATCATTGCCCTGAGCTACATCTTCTGCCTG
GTGTTCGCTGCGGCCGCCTGTCCTAGCAGATGCCTGTGTTTTAAGAGCACCGTGCGCTGCATGCACCTGA
TGCTGGATCACATTCCTCAGGTGCCACAGCAGACCACCGTGCTGGACCTGCGGTTCAACAGAATCAGAGA
GATCCCCGGCAGCGCCTTCAAGAAGCTGAAGAACCTGAACACCCTGCTGCTGAACAACAACCACATCCGG
AAGATCAGCCGGAACGCCTTTGAAGGCCTGGAAAACCTGCTGTACCTGTACCTCTACAAGAACGAGATTC
ACGCCCTGGACAAGCAGACCTTCAAGGGCCTGATTTCCCTGGAACACCTGTACATCCACTTCAACCAGCT
GGAAATGCTGCAGCCCGAGACATTCGGCGACCTGCTGAGACTGGAACGGCTGTTCCTGCACAACAACAAG
CTGAGCAAGATCCCAGCCGGCAGCTTCAGCAACCTGGACAGCCTGAAAAGACTGCGGCTGGACAGCAATG
CCCTCGTGTGCGATTGTGATCTGATGTGGCTGGGAGAGCTGCTGCAGGGATTTGCCCAGCATGGACATAC
ACAGGCCGCTGCCACCTGTGAATACCCTAGAAGGCTGCATGGCAGAGCCGTGGCCTCTGTGACCGTGGAA
GAGTTCAACTGTCAGAGCCCCAGAATCACCTTCGAGCCCCAAGATGTGGAAGTGCCCAGCGGCAACACCG
TGTACTTTACATGCAGAGCCGAGGGCAACCCCAAGCCTGAGATCATCTGGATTCACAACAATCACAGCCT
GGACCTGGAAGATGACACCCGGCTGAACGTGTTCGACGACGGCACCCTGATGATCCGGAACACCAGAGAA
AGCGATCAGGGCGTGTACCAGTGCATGGCCAGAAATTCTGCCGGCGAGGCCAAGACACAGAGCGCCATGC
TGAGATACAGCAGCCTGCCTGCCAAGCCTAGCTTCGTGATTCAGCCTCAGGACACCGAGGTGCTGATCGG
CACAAGCACCACACTGGAATGCATGGCTACCGGCCATCCTCATCCTCTGATCACCTGGACCAGAGACAAC
GGCCTGGAACTGGATGGAAGCAGACACGTGGCAACCAGCTCTGGCCTGTACCTGCAGAACATCACCCAAC
GCGACCACGGCAGATTCACCTGTCACGCCAACAATAGCCACGGCACAGTGCAGGCTGCCGCCAATATTAT
CGTTCAGGCCCCTCCTCAGTTCACCGTGACACCTAAAGATCAGGTGGTGCTGGAAGAACACGCCGTGGAA
TGGCTGTGCGAGGCCGATGGAAATCCTCCTCCTGTGATCGTGTGGACCAAGACAGGTGGACAGCTGCCAG
TGGAAGGACAGCACACAGTGCTGTCTAGCGGCACACTGAGAATCGACAGAGCCGCTCAGCACGACCAGGG
CCAGTATGAATGTCAAGCCGTGTCCAGCCTGGGCGTGAAGAAAGTGTCTGTGCAGCTGACCGTGAAGCCC
AAGGCTCTGGCTGTGTTTACCCAGCTGCCTCAGGATACAAGCGTGGAAGTGGGCAAGAACATCAACATCA
GCTGCCACGCTCAGGGCGAGCCTCAGCCTATCATCACATGGAACAAAGAAGGCGTGCAGATCACCGAGAG
CGGCAAGTTTCATGTGGACGACGAGGGAACCCTGACCATCTACGATGCCGGCTTTCCAGACCAGGGCAGA
TACGAGTGTGTGGCCCGGAATTCTTTTGGCCTGGCCGTGACCAACATGTTCCTGACAGTGACCGCCATTC
AGGGCAGACAGGCCGGCGACGATTTTGTGGAAAGCAGCATTCTGGACGCCGTGCAGAGAGTGGATAGCGC
CATCAATAGCACCAGACGGCACCTGTTCAGCCAGAAGCCTCACACATCTAGCGATCTGCTGGCCCAGTTT
CACTACCCTAGGGACCCTCTGATCGTGGAAATGGCCAGAGCCGGCGAGATCTTTGAGCACACACTGCAGC
TGATCCGCGAGAGAGTGAAGCAGGGACTGACAGTGGATCTGGAAGGCAAAGAGTTCCGGTACAACGACCT
GGTGTCCCCTAGAAGCCTGAGCCTGATCGCCAATCTGAGCGGATGTACTGCCAGAAGGCCCCTGCCTAAC
TGCAGCAATAGATGCTTCCACGCCAAGTACAGAGCCCACGACGGAACCTGCAACAACCTCCAGCAACCTA
CATGGGGAGCCGCTCTGACTGCCTTTGCTAGACTGCTCCAGCCAGCCTACAGAGATGGAATCAGAGCACC
TAGAGGCCTGGGACTGCCTGTTGGAAGTAGACAACCTCTGCCTCCTCCTAGACTGGTGGCCACAGTTTGG
GCTAGAGCTGCCGCTGTGACACCCGATCACAGCTACACAAGAATGCTGATGCACTGGGGCTGGTTTCTGG
AACACGATCTGGACCATACCGTGCCTGCTCTGAGCACCGCCAGATTTTCCGATGGCAGACCTTGCAGCAG
CGTGTGCACCAACGATCCTCCATGCTTCCCCATGAACACCCGGCACGCTGATCCTAGAGGAACACACGCC
CCTTGCATGCTGTTTGCCAGATCTTCTCCTGCCTGTGCCTCTGGCAGACCAAGCGCTACAGTGGATTCTG
TGTACGCCAGAGAGCAGATCAACCAGCAGACCGCCTACATCGACGGCAGCAATGTGTACGGCAGCAGCGA
GAGAGAATCTCAGGCACTGAGAGATCCTAGCGTGCCCAGAGGCCTGCTGAAAACAGGATTTCCTTGGCCA
CCTAGCGGCAAGCCCCTGCTGCCATTTTCTACAGGCCCTCCAACCGAGTGCGCCAGACAAGAGCAAGAGA
GCCCTTGTTTTCTGGCCGGCGATCACAGAGCCAATGAGCATCTGGCACTGGCCGCCATGCACACCCTGTG
GTTCAGAGAACACAACCGGATGGCCACCGAGCTGAGCGCACTGAATCCTCACTGGGAGGGAAATACCGTG
TACCAAGAGGCCAGAAAGATCGTGGGAGCCGAGCTGCAGCACATTACCTACTCTCACTGGCTGCCCAAGG
TGCTGGGCGATCCTGGAACTAGAATGCTCAGAGGCTACCGGGGCTACAACCCCAATGTGAACGCCGGCAT
CATCAACAGCTTTGCCACCGCCGCCTTCAGATTCGGACACACCCTGATCAACCCCATCCTGTACAGACTG
AACGCCACACTGGGAGAGATCAGCGAGGGCCATCTGCCTTTCCATAAGGCCCTGTTTAGCCCCAGCAGAA
TCATCAAAGAAGGTGGCATCGACCCCGTGCTGAGAGGACTGTTTGGAGTGGCTGCTAAGTGGCGGGCTCC
TAGCTATCTCCTGTCTCCTGAGCTGACCCAGAGACTGTTTAGCGCCGCCTATTCTGCTGCTGTGGATTCC
GCCGCCACAATCATCCAGAGAGGCAGAGATCACGGCATCCCTCCATACGTGGACTTCAGAGTGTTCTGCA
ACCTGACCTCCGTGAAGAACTTCGAGGATCTGCAGAATGAGATCAAGGACAGCGAGATCCGGCAGAAGCT
GCGGAAGCTTTACGGCAGCCCTGGCGATATTGATCTGTGGCCAGCACTGATGGTGGAAGATCTGATCCCT
GGCACAAGAGTGGGCCCCACACTGATGTGTCTGTTCGTGACACAGTTCCAGCGGCTGCGCGACGGCGATA
GATTTTGGTACGAGAACCCTGGCGTGTTCACCCCTGCTCAGCTGACACAGCTGAAACAGGCTTCCCTGAG
CAGAGTGCTGTGCGACAATGGCGATAGCATCCAGCAGGTTCAGGCCGACGTGTTCGTGAAGGCCGAGTAT
CCCCAGGACTACCTGAACTGCAGCGAGATTCCCAAGGTGGACCTGAGAGTGTGGCAGGACTGTTGCGCCG
ATTGCAGAAGCAGAGGCCAGTTCAGAGCAGTGACCCAAGAGTCCCAGAAGAAGAGAAGCGCCCAGTACAG
CTACCCCGTGGACAAGGACATGGAACTGAGCCACCTGAGAAGCAGGCAGCAGGACAAAATCTACGTGGGC
GAAGATGCCCGGAATGTGACTGTGCTGGCTAAGACCAAGTTCTCCCAGGACTTCAGCACCTTCGCCGCCG
AGATCCAAGAAACCATCACAGCCCTGCGGGAACAGATTAACAAGCTGGAAGCCAGACTGAGGCAGGCCGG
TTGTACAGATGTTCGGGGAGTGCCTCGGAAGGCCGAAGAACGGTGGATGAAGGAAGATTGCACCCACTGC
ATCTGCGAGTCCGGCCAAGTGACCTGCGTGGTGGAAATTTGCCCTCCTGCTCCATGTCCATCACCTGAGC
TGGTCAAGGGCACATGCTGCCCCGTGTGTAGAGATAGAGGCATGCCAAGCGACAGCCCCGAGAAGCGAGG
CGCGCCGGGCGGCGACAAGACCCACACCTGCCCCCCCTGCCCAGCTCCAGAACTGCTGGGAGGGCCTTCC
GTGTTCCTGTTCCCCCCCAAGCCCAAGGACACCCTGATGATCAGCAGGACCCCCGAGGTGACCTGCGTGG
TGGTGGCCGTGTCCCACGAGGACCCAGAGGTGAAGTTCAACTGGTACGTGGACGGCGTGGAGGTGCACAA
CGCCAAGACCAAGCCCAGAGAGGAGCAGTACAACAGCACCTACAGGGTGGTGTCCGTGCTGACCGTGCTG
CACCAGGACTGGCTGAACGGCAAAGAATACAAGTGCAAAGTCTCCAACAAGGCCCTGGCTGCCCCAATCG
AAAAGACAATCAGCAAGGCCAAGGGCCAGCCACGGGAGCCCCAGGTGTACACCCTGCCCCCCAGCCGGGA
GGAGATGACCAAGAACCAGGTGTCCCTGACCTGTCTGGTGAAGGGCTTCTACCCCAGCGATATCGCCGTG
GAGTGGGAGAGCAACGGCCAGCCCGAGAACAACTACAAGACCACCCCCCCAGTGCTGGACAGCGACGGCA
GCTTCTTCCTGTACAGCAAGCTGACCGTGGACAAGTCCAGGTGGCAGCAGGGCAACGTGTTCAGCTGCAG
CGTGATGCACGAGGCCCTGCACAACCACTACACCCAGAAGTCCCTGAGCCTGAGCCCCGGCGGCAGCGGT
CTTAATGATATTTTCGAGGCTCAGAAGATTGAGTGGCATGAACACCACCACCATCACCACTAAGGCCGGC
CTGTAGTCACTGGCACAACGCGTTACCCGGTAAGCCAATCGGGTATACACGGTCGTCATACTGCAGACAG
GGTTCTTCTACTTTGCAAGATAGTCTTGAGTAGTAAAATAAATAGATAGAGAAAATCAGCCTCGACTGTG
CCTTCTAGTTGCCAGCCATCTGTTGTTTGCCCCTCCCCCGTGCCTTCCTTGACCCTGGAAGGTGCCACTC
CCACTGTCCTTTCCTAATAAAATGAGGAAATTGCATCACAACACTCAACCCTATCTCGGTCTATTCTTTT
GATTTATAAGGGATTTTGCCGATTTCGGCCTATTGGTTAAAAAATGAGCTGATTTAACAAAAATTTAACG
CGAATTAATTCTGTGGAATGTGTGTCAGTTAGGGTGTGGAAAGTCCCCAGGCTCCCCAGCAGGCAGAAGT
ATGCAAAGCATGCATCTCAATTAGTCAGCAACCAGGTGTGGAAAGTCCCCAGGCTCCCCAGCAGGCAGAA
GTATGCAAAGCATGCATCTCAATTAGTCAGCAACCATAGTCCCGCCCCTAACTCCGCCCATCCCGCCCCT
AACTCCGCCCAGTTCCGCCCATTCTCCGCCCCATGGCTGACTAATTTTTTTTATTTATGCAGAGGCCGAG
GCCGCCTCTGCCTCTGAGCTATTCCAGAAGTAGTGAGGAGGCTTTTTTGGAGGCCTAGGCTTTTGCAAAA
AGCTCCCGGGAGCTTGTATATCCATTTTCGGATCTGATCAGCACGTGTTGACAATTAATCATCGGCATAG
TATATCGGCATAGTATAATACGACAAGGTGAGGAACTAAACCATGACCGAGTACAAGCCCACGGTGCGCC
TCGCCACCCGCGACGACGTCCCCAGGGCCGTACGCACCCTCGCCGCCGCGTTCGCCGACTACCCCGCCAC
GCGCCACACCGTCGATCCGGACCGCCACATCGAGCGGGTCACCGAGCTGCAAGAACTCTTCCTCACGCGC
GTCGGGCTCGACATCGGCAAGGTGTGGGTCGCGGACGACGGCGCCGCGGTGGCGGTCTGGACCACGCCGG
AGAGCGTCGAAGCGGGGGCGGTGTTCGCCGAGATCGGCCCGCGCATGGCCGAGTTGAGCGGTTCCCGGCT
GGCCGCGCAGCAACAGATGGAAGGCCTCCTGGCGCCGCACCGGCCCAAGGAGCCCGCGTGGTTCCTGGCC
ACCGTCGGCGTCTCGCCCGACCACCAGGGCAAGGGTCTGGGCAGCGCCGTCGTGCTCCCCGGAGTGGAGG
CGGCCGAGCGCGCCGGGGTGCCCGCCTTCCTGGAGACATCCGCGCCCCGCAACCTCCCCTTCTACGAGCG
GCTCGGCTTCACCGTCACCGCCGACGTCGAGGTGCCCGAAGGACCGCGCACCTGGTGCATGACCCGCAAG
CCCGGTGCCTGACACGTGCTACGAGATTTCGATTCCACCGCCGCCTTCTATGAAAGGTTGGGCTTCGGAA
TCGTTTTCCGGGACGCCGGCTGGATGATCCTCCAGCGCGGGGATCTCATGCTGGAGTTCTTCGCCCACCC
CAACTTGTTTATTGCAGCTTATAATGGTTACAAATAAAGCAATAGCATCACAAATTTCACAAATAAAGCA
TTTTTTTCACTGCATTCTAGTTGTGGTTTGTCCAAACTCATCAATGTATCTTATCATGTCTGTATACCGT
CGACCTCTAGCTAGAGCTTGGCGTAATCATGGTCATTACCAATGCTTAATCAGTGAGGCACCTATCTCAG
CGATCTGTCTATTTCGTTCATCCATAGTTGCCTGACTCCCCGTCGTGTAGATAACTACGATACGGGAGGG
CTTACCATCTGGCCCCAGCGCTGCGATGATACCGCGAGAACCACGCTCACCGGCTCCGGATTTATCAGCA
ATAAACCAGCCAGCCGGAAGGGCCGAGCGCAGAAGTGGTCCTGCAACTTTATCCGCCTCCATCCAGTCTA
TTAATTGTTGCCGGGAAGCTAGAGTAAGTAGTTCGCCAGTTAATAGTTTGCGCAACGTTGTTGCCATCGC
TACAGGCATCGTGGTGTCACGCTCGTCGTTTGGTATGGCTTCATTCAGCTCCGGTTCCCAACGATCAAGG
CGAGTTACATGATCCCCCATGTTGTGCAAAAAAGCGGTTAGCTCCTTCGGTCCTCCGATCGTTGTCAGAA
GTAAGTTGGCCGCAGTGTTATCACTCATGGTTATGGCAGCACTGCATAATTCTCTTACTGTCATGCCATC
CGTAAGATGCTTTTCTGTGACTGGTGAGTACTCAACCAAGTCATTCTGAGAATAGTGTATGCGGCGACCG
AGTTGCTCTTGCCCGGCGTCAATACGGGATAATACCGCGCCACATAGCAGAACTTTAAAAGTGCTCATCA
TTGGAAAACGTTCTTCGGGGCGAAAACTCTCAAGGATCTTACCGCTGTTGAGATCCAGTTCGATGTAACC
CACTCGTGCACCCAACTGATCTTCAGCATCTTTTACTTTCACCAGCGTTTCTGGGTGAGCAAAAACAGGA
AGGCAAAATGCCGCAAAAAAGGGAATAAGGGCGACACGGAAATGTTGAATACTCATATTCTTCCTT
