>Addgene plasmid #157041 | pD649-HAsp-PXDNL(Trunc1)-Fc(DAPA)-AviTag-6xHis | depositor partial sequence | sequence record 303192 | insert (extracellular domain truncation)
TGTCCTAGCAGATGCCTGTGTTTTAAGAGCACCGTGCGCTGCATGCACCTGATGCTGGATCACATTCCTC
AGGTGCCACAGCAGACCACCGTGCTGGACCTGCGGTTCAACAGAATCAGAGAGATCCCCGGCAGCGCCTT
CAAGAAGCTGAAGAACCTGAACACCCTGCTGCTGAACAACAACCACATCCGGAAGATCAGCCGGAACGCC
TTTGAAGGCCTGGAAAACCTGCTGTACCTGTACCTCTACAAGAACGAGATTCACGCCCTGGACAAGCAGA
CCTTCAAGGGCCTGATTTCCCTGGAACACCTGTACATCCACTTCAACCAGCTGGAAATGCTGCAGCCCGA
GACATTCGGCGACCTGCTGAGACTGGAACGGCTGTTCCTGCACAACAACAAGCTGAGCAAGATCCCAGCC
GGCAGCTTCAGCAACCTGGACAGCCTGAAAAGACTGCGGCTGGACAGCAATGCCCTCGTGTGCGATTGTG
ATCTGATGTGGCTGGGAGAGCTGCTGCAGGGATTTGCCCAGCATGGACATACACAGGCCGCTGCCACCTG
TGAATACCCTAGAAGGCTGCATGGCAGAGCCGTGGCCTCTGTGACCGTGGAAGAGTTCAACTGTCAGAGC
CCCAGAATCACCTTCGAGCCCCAAGATGTGGAAGTGCCCAGCGGCAACACCGTGTACTTTACATGCAGAG
CCGAGGGCAACCCCAAGCCTGAGATCATCTGGATTCACAACAATCACAGCCTGGACCTGGAAGATGACAC
CCGGCTGAACGTGTTCGACGACGGCACCCTGATGATCCGGAACACCAGAGAAAGCGATCAGGGCGTGTAC
CAGTGCATGGCCAGAAATTCTGCCGGCGAGGCCAAGACACAGAGCGCCATGCTGAGATACAGCAGCCTGC
CTGCCAAGCCTAGCTTCGTGATTCAGCCTCAGGACACCGAGGTGCTGATCGGCACAAGCACCACACTGGA
ATGCATGGCTACCGGCCATCCTCATCCTCTGATCACCTGGACCAGAGACAACGGCCTGGAACTGGATGGA
AGCAGACACGTGGCAACCAGCTCTGGCCTGTACCTGCAGAACATCACCCAACGCGACCACGGCAGATTCA
CCTGTCACGCCAACAATAGCCACGGCACAGTGCAGGCTGCCGCCAATATTATCGTTCAGGCCCCTCCTCA
GTTCACCGTGACACCTAAAGATCAGGTGGTGCTGGAAGAACACGCCGTGGAATGGCTGTGCGAGGCCGAT
GGAAATCCTCCTCCTGTGATCGTGTGGACCAAGACAGGTGGACAGCTGCCAGTGGAAGGACAGCACACAG
TGCTGTCTAGCGGCACACTGAGAATCGACAGAGCCGCTCAGCACGACCAGGGCCAGTATGAATGTCAAGC
CGTGTCCAGCCTGGGCGTGAAGAAAGTGTCTGTGCAGCTGACCGTGAAGCCCAAGGCTCTGGCTGTGTTT
ACCCAGCTGCCTCAGGATACAAGCGTGGAAGTGGGCAAGAACATCAACATCAGCTGCCACGCTCAGGGCG
AGCCTCAGCCTATCATCACATGGAACAAAGAAGGCGTGCAGATCACCGAGAGCGGCAAGTTTCATGTGGA
CGACGAGGGAACCCTGACCATCTACGATGCCGGCTTTCCAGACCAGGGCAGATACGAGTGTGTGGCCCGG
AATTCTTTTGGCCTGGCCGTGACCAACATGTTCCTGACAGTGACCGCCATTCAGGGCAGACAGGCCGGCG
ACGATTTTGTGGAAAGCAGCATTCTGGACGCCGTGCAGAGAGTGGATAGCGCCATCAATAGCACCAGACG
GCACCTGTTCAGCCAGAAGCCTCACACATCTAGCGATCTGCTGGCCCAGTTTCACTACCCTAGGGACCCT
CTGATCGTGGAAATGGCCAGAGCCGGCGAGATCTTTGAGCACACACTGCAGCTGATCCGCGAGAGAGTGA
AGCAGGGACTGACAGTGGATCTGGAAGGCAAAGAGTTCCGGTACAACGACCTGGTGTCCCCTAGAAGCCT
GAGCCTGATCGCCAATCTGAGCGGATGTACTGCCAGAAGGCCCCTGCCTAACTGCAGCAATAGATGCTTC
CACGCCAAGTACAGAGCCCACGACGGAACCTGCAACAACCTCCAGCAACCTACATGGGGAGCCGCTCTGA
CTGCCTTTGCTAGACTGCTCCAGCCAGCCTACAGAGATGGAATCAGAGCACCTAGAGGCCTGGGACTGCC
TGTTGGAAGTAGACAACCTCTGCCTCCTCCTAGACTGGTGGCCACAGTTTGGGCTAGAGCTGCCGCTGTG
ACACCCGATCACAGCTACACAAGAATGCTGATGCACTGGGGCTGGTTTCTGGAACACGATCTGGACCATA
CCGTGCCTGCTCTGAGCACCGCCAGATTTTCCGATGGCAGACCTTGCAGCAGCGTGTGCACCAACGATCC
TCCATGCTTCCCCATGAACACCCGGCACGCTGATCCTAGAGGAACACACGCCCCTTGCATGCTGTTTGCC
AGATCTTCTCCTGCCTGTGCCTCTGGCAGACCAAGCGCTACAGTGGATTCTGTGTACGCCAGAGAGCAGA
TCAACCAGCAGACCGCCTACATCGACGGCAGCAATGTGTACGGCAGCAGCGAGAGAGAATCTCAGGCACT
GAGAGATCCTAGCGTGCCCAGAGGCCTGCTGAAAACAGGATTTCCTTGGCCACCTAGCGGCAAGCCCCTG
CTGCCATTTTCTACAGGCCCTCCAACCGAGTGCGCCAGACAAGAGCAAGAGAGCCCTTGTTTTCTGGCCG
GCGATCACAGAGCCAATGAGCATCTGGCACTGGCCGCCATGCACACCCTGTGGTTCAGAGAACACAACCG
GATGGCCACCGAGCTGAGCGCACTGAATCCTCACTGGGAGGGAAATACCGTGTACCAAGAGGCCAGAAAG
ATCGTGGGAGCCGAGCTGCAGCACATTACCTACTCTCACTGGCTGCCCAAGGTGCTGGGCGATCCTGGAA
CTAGAATGCTCAGAGGCTACCGGGGCTACAACCCCAATGTGAACGCCGGCATCATCAACAGCTTTGCCAC
CGCCGCCTTCAGATTCGGACACACCCTGATCAACCCCATCCTGTACAGACTGAACGCCACACTGGGAGAG
ATCAGCGAGGGCCATCTGCCTTTCCATAAGGCCCTGTTTAGCCCCAGCAGAATCATCAAAGAAGGTGGCA
TCGACCCCGTGCTGAGAGGACTGTTTGGAGTGGCTGCTAAGTGGCGGGCTCCTAGCTATCTCCTGTCTCC
TGAGCTGACCCAGAGACTGTTTAGCGCCGCCTATTCTGCTGCTGTGGATTCCGCCGCCACAATCATCCAG
AGAGGCAGAGATCACGGCATCCCTCCATACGTGGACTTCAGAGTGTTCTGCAACCTGACCTCCGTGAAGA
ACTTCGAGGATCTGCAGAATGAGATCAAGGACAGCGAGATCCGGCAGAAGCTGCGGAAGCTTTACGGCAG
CCCTGGCGATATTGATCTGTGGCCAGCACTGATGGTGGAAGATCTGATCCCTGGCACAAGAGTGGGCCCC
ACACTGATGTGTCTGTTCGTGACACAGTTCCAGCGGCTGCGCGACGGCGATAGATTTTGGTACGAGAACC
CTGGCGTGTTCACCCCTGCTCAGCTGACACAGCTGAAACAGGCTTCCCTGAGCAGAGTGCTGTGCGACAA
TGGCGATAGCATCCAGCAGGTTCAGGCCGACGTGTTCGTGAAGGCCGAGTATCCCCAGGACTACCTGAAC
TGCAGCGAGATTCCCAAGGTGGACCTGAGAGTGTGGCAGGACTGTTGCGCCGATTGCAGAAGCAGAGGCC
AGTTCAGAGCAGTGACCCAAGAGTCCCAGAAGAAGAGAAGCGCCCAGTACAGCTACCCCGTGGACAAGGA
CATGGAACTGAGCCACCTGAGAAGCAGGCAGCAGGACAAAATCTACGTGGGCGAAGATGCCCGGAATGTG
ACTGTGCTGGCTAAGACCAAGTTCTCCCAGGACTTCAGCACCTTCGCCGCCGAGATCCAAGAAACCATCA
CAGCCCTGCGGGAACAGATTAACAAGCTGGAAGCCAGACTGAGGCAGGCCGGTTGTACAGATGTTCGGGG
AGTGCCTCGGAAGGCCGAAGAACGGTGGATGAAGGAAGATTGCACCCACTGCATCTGCGAGTCCGGCCAA
GTGACCTGCGTGGTGGAAATTTGCCCTCCTGCTCCATGTCCATCACCTGAGCTGGTCAAGGGCACATGCT
GCCCCGTGTGTAGAGATAGAGGCATGCCAAGCGACAGCCCCGAGAAGCGA
